>Addgene plasmid #239125 | pLS414 | addgene full sequence | sequence record 475632 | Addgene NGS Result
TATGTATCCGCTCATGAGACAATAACCCTGATAAATGCTTCAATAATATTGAAAAAGGAAGAGTATGAGT
ATTCAACATTTCCGTGTCGCCCTTATTCCCTTTTTTGCGGCATTTTGCCTTCCTGTTTTTGCTCACCCAG
AAACGCTGGTGAAAGTAAAAGATGCAGAAGATCAGTTGGGTGCGCGAGTGGGTTACATCGAACTGGACCT
CAACAGTGGTAAGATACTAGAGAGTTTTCGCCCCGAAGAACGATTCCCAATGATGTCCACTTTTAAGGTT
CTGCTATGTGGCGCGGTATTATCCCGTATTGACGCGGGGCAAGAGCAACTAGGTCGCCGCATACACTATT
CTCAGAATGACTTGGTTGAGTATTCACCAGTCACAGAAAAGCATCTTACGGATGGCATGACAGTAAGAGA
ATTATGTAGTGCTGCCATAACGATGAGTGATAACACGGCGGCGAACTTACTTCTGACAACGATTGGAGGA
CCAAAGGAGCTAACCGCTTTTTTGCACAACATGGGGGATCATGTAACTCGCCTTGATCGTTGGGAACCAG
AGCTGAATGAAGCCATACCAAACGACGAGCGTGACACCACGATGCCTGTTGCTATGGCAACAACCTTGCG
GAAACTATTAACTGGCGAACTACTTACTCTAGCTTCCCGGCAACAGTTAATAGACTGGATGGAGGCTGAT
AAAGTTGCAGGACCACTTCTGCGCTCTGCGCTTCCGGCTGGCTGGTTTATTGCTGATAAATCTGGGGCCG
GAGAGCGTGGGTCACGCGGTATCATAGCAGCACTAGGGCCAGATGGTAAGCCCTCCCGTATCGTAGTTAT
CTACACGACGGGGAGCCAGGCAACTATGGATGAACGAAATAGACAGATCGCTGAGATAGGTGCGTCACTG
ATTAAGCATTGGTAGTAGAAAAGATCAAAGGATCTTCTTGAGATCCTTTTTTTCTGCGCGTAATCTGCTG
CTTGCAAACAAAAAAACCACCGCTACCAGCGGTGGTTTGTTTGCCGGATCAAGAGCTACCAACTCTTTTT
CCGAAGGTAACTGGCTTCAGCAGAGCGCAGATACCAAATACTGTCCTTCTAGTGTAGCCGTAGTTAGGCC
ACCACTTCAAGAACTCTGTAGCACCGCCTACATACCTCGCTCTGCTAATCCTGTTACCAGTGGCTGCTGC
CAGTGGCGATAAGTCGTGTCTTACCGGGTTGGACTCAAGACGATAGTTACCGGATAAGGCGCAGCGGTCG
GGCTGAACGGGGGGTTCGTGCACACAGCCCAGCTTGGAGCGAACGACCTACACCGAACTGAGATACCTAC
AGCGTGAGCTATGAGAAAGCGCCACGCTTCCCGAAGGGAGAAAGGCGGACAGGTATCCGGTAAGCGGCAG
GGTCGGAACAGGAGAGCGCACGAGGGAGCTTCCAGGGGGAAACGCCTGGTATCTTTATAGTCCTGTCGGG
TTTCGCCACCTCTGACTTGAGCGTCGATTTTTGTGATGCTCGTCAGGGGGGCGGAGCCTATGGAAAATCA
CGTGCTATAAAAATAATTATAATTTAAATTTTTTAATATAAATATATAAATTAAAAATAGAAAGTAAAAA
AAGAAATTAAAGAAAAAATAGTTTTTGTTTTCCGAAGATGTAAAAGACTCTAGGGGGATCGCCAACAAAT
ACTACCTTTTATCTTGCTCTTCCTGCTCTCAGGTATTAATGCCGAATTGTTTCATCTTGTCTGTGTAGAA
GACCACACACGAAAATCCTGTGATTTTACATTTTACTTATCGTTAATCGAATGTATATCTATTTAATCTG
CTTTTCTTGTCTAATAAATATATATGTAAAGTACGCTTTTTGTTGAAATTTTTTAAACCTTTGTTTATTT
TTTTTTCTTCATTCCGTAACTCTTCTACCTTCTTTATTTACTTTCTAAAATCCAAATACAAAACATAAAA
ATAAATAAACACAGAGTAAATTCCCAAATTATTCCATCATTAAAAGATACGAGGCGCGTGTAAGTTACAG
GCAAGCGATCCAGGAAACAGCTATGACGCGCGCGAGCTCGGTACCCGGGATCCTCTAGAGTCGACCTGCA
GGCATGCCCTAGGACTGGCCGTCGTTTTACAACGACATTACTATATATATAATATAGGAAGCATTTAATA
GAACAGCATCGTAATATATGTGTACTTTGCAGTTATGACGCCAGATGGCAGTAGTGGAAGATATTCTTTA
TTGAAAAATAGCTTGTCACCTTACGTACAATCTTGATCCGGAGCTTTTCTTTTTTTGCCGATTAAGAATT
CGGTCGAAAAAAGAAAAGGAGAGGGCCAAGAGGGAGGGCATTGGTGACTATTGAGCACGTGAGTATACGT
GATTAAGCACACAAAGGCAGCTTGGAGTATGTCTGTTATCAATTTCACAGGTAGTTCTGGTCCATTGGTG
AAAGTTTGCGGCTTGCAGAGCACAGAGGCCGCCGAATGTGCTCTTGATTCCGATGCTGACTTGCTCGGTA
TTATATGTGTCCCCAATAGAAAGAGAACTATTGACCCGGTTATTGCAAGGAAAATTTCAAGTCTTGTAAA
AGCATATAAAAATAGTTCAGGCACTCCGAAATACTTGGTTGGCGTGTTTCGTAATCAACCAAAGGAGGAT
GTTTTGGCTCTGGTCAATGATTACGGCATTGATATAGTGCAACTGCATGGTGACGAGTCGTGGCAAGAAT
ACCAAGAGTTCCTCGGTTTGCCAGTTATTAAAAGACTCGTATTTCCAAAAGACTGCAACATACTACTCAG
CGCAGCTTCACAGAAACCTCATTCGTTTATTCCCTTGTTTGATTCAGAAGCGGGTGGGACAGGTGAACTT
TTGGATTGGAACTCGATTTCTGATTGGGTAGGAAGGCAAGAGAGTCCCGAAAGTTTACATTTTATGTTAG
CTGGTGGACTGACGCCAGAAAATGTTGGTGATGCGCTTAGATTAAATGGCGTTATTGGTGTTGATGTAAG
CGGAGGTGTGGAGACAAATGGTGTAAAAGACTCTAACAAAATAGCAAATTTCGTCAAAAATGCTAAGAAA
TAGGTTATTACTGAGTAGTATTTATTTAAGTATTGTTTGTGCATTTGCCTGCAAGCCTTTTGAAAAGCAA
GCATAAAATATCTAAACATAAAATCTGTAAAAT
Features (pLannotate 1.2.2; 8 found; start..end, strand, type, name):
      1..64      +  promoter       AmpR promoter: bla
     65..924     +  CDS            AmpR (fragment): β-lactamase; bla; confers resistance to ampicillin, carbenicillin, and related antibiotics
    948..1536    +  rep_origin     ori: high-copy-number ColE1/pMB1/pBR322/pUC origin of replication
   1537..2040    +  misc_feature   CEN/ARS: S. cerevisiae CEN6 centromere fused to an autonomously replicating sequence
   2063..2107    +  misc_feature   MCS (fragment): pUC18/19 multiple cloning site
   2114..2134    +  CDS            lacZα (fragment): LacZα fragment of β-galactosidase; lacZ fragment
   2131..2408    +  promoter       TRP1 promoter: S. cerevisiae TRP1
   2409..3080    +  CDS            TRP1: TRPF_YEAST - Experimental evidence at protein level: Swiss-Prot protein existence level 1. From Saccharomyces cerevisiae (strain ATCC 204508 / S288c) (Baker's yeast).
