[The description below was written by a language model from this plasmid's Addgene catalogue record and pLannotate feature annotations shown in this document.]
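Description:
pLS414 is an empty-backbone, minimal centromeric shuttle vector for moving DNA between Escherichia coli and Saccharomyces cerevisiae. At 3,183 bp it is compact for a vector of this class, and the record describes it as having been depleted of restriction sites outside the polylinker, so that enzymes cutting in the cloning region are more likely to be unique in the plasmid. No insert is present.

In bacteria the plasmid is maintained through a ColE1/pUC-type origin of replication and selected with ampicillin via the bla β-lactamase gene driven by its own AmpR promoter. The annotation describes this origin as high-copy, whereas the catalogue entry lists the plasmid as low copy; the record does not resolve this difference. In yeast, a CEN/ARS element (the CEN6 centromere fused to an autonomously replicating sequence) provides replication and mitotic segregation, which typically keeps such plasmids stable at about one or a few copies per cell. Yeast selection relies on the TRP1 gene under its native promoter, which complements tryptophan auxotrophy in trp1 host strains.

The cloning region lies between the CEN/ARS element and the TRP1 cassette. It is annotated as a fragment of the pUC18/19 multiple cloning site followed by a very short remnant of lacZα, too small to suggest functional blue/white screening. M13 forward and reverse primers are listed for sequencing across inserts. No yeast or bacterial promoter is annotated adjacent to the polylinker, so expression cassettes would need to carry their own regulatory elements. The vector suits low-copy, near-physiological expression or complementation studies in yeast.
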