Addgene plasmid #239125: pLS414
Purpose: (Empty Backbone) Minimal centromeric shuttle vector depleted of restriction sites outside the polylinker region, yeast selection marker TRP1
Depositing lab: Sahand Jamal Rahi. Depositing organization: Swiss Federal Institute of Technology (EPFL). Publication: Minimal shuttle vectors for Saccharomyces cerevisiae. Scutteri L, Barth P, Rahi SJ. Synth Biol (Oxf). 2025 May 21;10(1):ysaf010. doi: 10.1093/synbio/ysaf010. eCollection 2025. PubMed 40612073.
Backbone
  Vector backbone: pLS414
  Backbone size (bp): 3183
  Vector type: Bacterial Expression, Yeast Expression ; Centromeric
  Selectable markers: TRP1
Growth in bacteria
  Bacterial resistance: Ampicillin, 100 μg/mL
  Growth temperature: 37°C
  Growth strain: DH5alpha
  Copy number: Low Copy
Gene/Insert
  Sequencing primers: 5′ M13 fwd; 3′ M13 rev
Terms and licenses: Academic/Nonprofit Terms; Industry Terms: Not Available to Industry
How to cite: pLS414 was a gift from Sahand Jamal Rahi (Addgene plasmid # 239125 ; http://n2t.net/addgene:239125 ; RRID:Addgene_239125)
